>Addgene plasmid #59308 | pMKO.1-puro/hFOXH1 shRNA3 | depositor partial sequence | sequence record 91968 | hFOXH1 shRNA3 insert sequence
CCGGGCCTATCTACACTCCCAATGTCTCGAGACATTGGGAGTGTAGATAGGCTTTTTG
