>Addgene plasmid #59308 | pMKO.1-puro/hFOXH1 shRNA3 | addgene partial sequence | sequence record 93493 | pLXSN5 5'-CCCTTGAACCTCCTCGTTCGACC-3'
CTTTATCCAGCCCTCACTCCTTCTCTAGGCGCCGGAATTGAAGATCTGTCGACAAGGTCGGGCAGGAAGA
GGGCCTATTTCCCATGATTCCTTCATATTTGCATATACGATACAAGGCTGTTAGAGAGATAATTAGAATT
AATTTGACTGTAAACACAAAGATATTAGTACAAAATACGTGACGTAGAAAGTAATAATTTCTTGGGTAGT
TTGCAGTTTTAAAATTATGTTTTAAAATGGACTATCATATGCTTACCGTAACTTGAAAGTATTTCGATTT
CTTGGCTTTATATATCTTGTGGAAAGGACGAAACACCGGGCCTATCTACACTCCCAATGTCTCGAGACAT
TGGGAGTGTAGATAGGCTTTTTGAATTCGCCAGCACAGTGGTCGACCCTGTGGAATGTGTGTCAGTTAGG
GTGTGGAAAGTCCCCAGGCTTCCCAGCAGGCAGAAGTATGCAAAGCATGCATCTCAATTAGTCAGCAACC
AGGTGTGGAAAGTCCCCAGGCTCCCCAGCAGGCAGAAGTATGCAAAGCATGCATCTCAATTAGTCAGCAA
CCATAGTCCCGCCCCTAACTCCGCCCATCCCGCCCCTAACTCCGCCCAGTTCCGCCCATTCTCCGCCCCA
TGGCTGACTAATTTTTTTTATTTATGCAGAGGCCGAGGCCGCCTCGGCCTCTGAGCTATTCCAGAAGTAG
TGAGGAGGCTTTTTTGGAGGCCTAGGCTTTTGCAAAAAGCTTACCATGACCGAGTACAAGCCCACGGTGC
GCCTCGCCACCCGCGACGACGTCCCCAGGGCCGTACGCACCCTCGCCGCCGCGTTCGCCGA
