>Addgene plasmid #59308 | pMKO.1-puro/hFOXH1 shRNA3 | addgene partial sequence | sequence record 95292 | Puro-F 5'-GCAACCTCCCTTCTACGAGC-3'
CCGCCGACGTCGAGGTGCCCGAAGGACCGCGCACCTGGTGCATGACCCGCAAGCCCGGTGCCTGACGCCC
GCCCCACGACCCGCAGCGCCCGACCGAAAGGAGCGCACGACCCCATGCATCGATTAGTCCAATTTGTTAA
AGACAGGATATCAGTGGTCCAGGCTCTAGTTTTGACTCAACAATATCACCAGCTGAAGCCTATAGAGTAC
GAGCCATAGATAAAATAAAAGATTTTATTTAGTCTCCAGAAAAAGGGGGGAATGAAAGACCCCACCTGTA
GGTTTGGCAAGCTAGCTTAAGTAACGCCATTTTGCAAGGCATGGAAAAATACATAACTGAGAATAGAGAA
GTTCAGATCAAGGTCAGGAACAGATGGAACAGGGTCGACCCTAGAGAACCATCAGATGTTTCCAGGGTGC
CCCAAGGACCTGAAATGACCCTGTGCCTTATTTGAACTAACCAATCAGTTCGCTTCTCGCTTCTGTTCGC
GCGCTTCTGCTCCCCGAGCTCAATAAAAGAGCCCACAACCCCTCACTCGGGGCGCCAGTCCTCCGATTGA
CTGAGTCGCCCGGGTACCCGTGTATCCAATAAACCCTCTTGCAGTTGCATCCGACTTGTGGTCTCGCTGT
TCCTTGGGAGGGTCTCCTCTGAGTGATTGACTACCCGTCAGCGGGGGTCTTTCATTTGGGGGCTCGTCCG
GGATCGGGAGACCCCTGCCCAGGGACCACCGACCCACCACCGGGAGGTAAGCTGGCTGCCTCGCGCGTTT
CGGTGATGACGGTGAAAACCTCTGACACATGCAGCTCCCGGAGACGGTCACAGCTTGTCTGTAAGCGGAT
GCCGGGAGCAGACAAGCCCGTCAGGGCGCGTCAGCGGGTGTTGGCGGGTGTCGGGGCGCAGCCATGACCC
AGTCACGTAGCGATAGCGGAGTGTAGATCCGGCTGTGGAATGTGTGTCAGTTAGGGTGTGGAAAGTCCCC
AGGCTCCCCAGCAGGCAGAAGTATGCAAAGCATGCATCTCAATTAGTCAGCA
