[The description below was written by a language model from this plasmid's Addgene catalogue record.]
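Description:
pMKO.1-puro/hFOXH1 shRNA3 is a retroviral RNAi vector for knocking down human FOXH1 (also known as FAST-1/FAST1). It is built on the pMKO.1-puro backbone, with a total size of about 6.76 kb, of which the shRNA insert contributes only some 58 bp. In bacteria it is maintained as a high-copy plasmid under ampicillin selection. In mammalian cells, puromycin is the selectable marker, so stably transduced populations can be enriched after infection.

The payload is a short hairpin RNA cassette directed against the human FOXH1 transcript and driven by the human U6 promoter, an RNA polymerase III promoter commonly used to express small, precisely defined RNAs. The hairpin oligonucleotide follows the usual design: sense and antisense target arms separated by a short loop, followed by a run of thymidines that acts as the Pol III terminator. It was inserted by restriction cloning between AgeI and EcoRI sites, with the AgeI site destroyed in the process and the EcoRI site retained. Once transcribed, the hairpin is processed by the cellular RNAi machinery into a siRNA that directs degradation of FOXH1 mRNA. The "shRNA3" in the name suggests that it is one of several hairpins against the same gene, although the record does not describe the others.

As a retroviral vector, the plasmid is intended to be packaged into viral particles in a suitable packaging cell line and delivered to target cells by transduction, giving stable integration and sustained knockdown. No feature table is provided, so the details of the LTRs, the packaging signal and the promoter driving puromycin resistance are not stated, though the use of an SV40 reverse sequencing primer suggests an SV40 element lies downstream of the hairpin. The associated work concerns induction of pluripotency in human somatic cells through a transient state resembling primitive streak-like mesendoderm.
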