Addgene plasmid #59308: pMKO.1-puro/hFOXH1 shRNA3
Purpose: Knockdown of human FOXH1
Depositing lab: Shinya Yamanaka. Depositing organization: Kyoto University, Center for iPS Cell Research and Application. Publication: Induction of pluripotency in human somatic cells via a transient state resembling primitive streak-like mesendoderm. Takahashi K, Tanabe K, Ohnuki M, Narita M, Sasaki A, Yamamoto M, Nakamura M, Sutou K, Osafune K, Yamanaka S. Nat Commun. 2014 Apr 24;5:3678. doi: 10.1038/ncomms4678. PubMed 24759836.
Backbone
  Vector backbone: pMKO.1-puro
  Backbone manufacturer: Addgene Plasmid #8452
  Backbone size w/o insert (bp): 6700
  Total vector size (bp): 6758
  Vector type: Retroviral, RNAi
  Selectable markers: Puromycin
Growth in bacteria
  Bacterial resistance: Ampicillin, 100 μg/mL
  Growth temperature: 37°C
  Growth strain: DH5alpha
  Copy number: High Copy
Gene/Insert
  Gene/Insert name: hFOXH1 shRNA (alt name: FOXH1)
  gRNA/shRNA sequence: CCGGGCCTATCTACACTCCCAATGTCTCGAGACATTGGGAGTGTAGATAGGCT TTTTG
  Species: H. sapiens (human)
  GenBank ID: NM_003923
  Entrez Gene: FOXH1 (a.k.a. FAST-1, FAST1)
  Promoter: hU6
  Cloning method: Restriction Enzyme; 5′ cloning site AgeI (destroyed during cloning); 3′ cloning site EcoRI (not destroyed)
  Sequencing primers: 5′ hU6 F; 3′ SV40 R
Terms and licenses: Academic/Nonprofit Terms; Industry Terms: Not Available to Industry
How to cite: pMKO.1-puro/hFOXH1 shRNA3 was a gift from Shinya Yamanaka (Addgene plasmid # 59308 ; http://n2t.net/addgene:59308 ; RRID:Addgene_59308)
